>Addgene plasmid #18340 | T4 Lysozyme K48-[A] WT* | addgene partial sequence | sequence record 24128 | 3primeUP
CTANGAAAAAGCCCGCTCATTAGGCGGGCTCAGATCTGCTCATGTTTGACAGCTTATCATCGATAAGCTT
CGGCAATAAATTCTTGATATGTTTTCATATGTTTCCTTTAAATATTTTAATTAGTAATTGTCTATTCAAG
TAATTGTGAATATACTATCACAATTCCAAGAGAAAGTAAACAGCTTTATAGATTTTTATACGCGTCCCAA
GTGCCAGTTCTAAACGTTGTAATGACTCGTTTTGCGCGATTAGGTGTTTGATTATACCATCTACTTTTAG
CTAAGTTAACTGCTGCTTCATCCCAGCGTTTTTGTTGAAGCATACGTAAAGAGTTAGTAAATCCTGCCAC
ACCGGTTTCTCCCATTTGGAAAACCATATTAATCAATGCAGCGCGACGAACCGCATCAAGAGAATCATAA
ACCGGTTTTAATTTAGCATTTCTCAGAATTCCGCGAACAGCAGCATCAACATCCTGATTAAAGAGTTTTT
CAGCCTCATCTTTTGTAATTACACCATTAGTATTACGCCCAATAGCTGCTTTATCTAATTCAGATTTAGC
AGCATTAAGTGATGGACTTTTTGTAAGCAAATGACCGATGCCAATAGTGTAATAGCCTTCTGTGTCTTTA
TAGATTTTAAGTCTAAGACCTTCATCTATACGTAACATTTCAAATATATTCATAATACCTCCTAAGCATC
GATGGATCCTGTTTCCTGTGTGAAATTGTTATCCGCTCACAATTCCACACATTATACGAGCCGATGATTA
ATTGTCAACAGGGGGATGGGGAGTAAGCTGATCCTGTTTCCTGTGTGAAATTGTTATCCGCTCACAATTC
CACACATTATACGAGCCGATGATTAATTGTCAACAGGGGGATGGGGAGTAAGCTCATCGATGGATCGACC
GGGNTTNCCCGGGGGGNAAATGGGNNANCCGCNCCCAATTCCCCNCATTATACGAGCCGGNAAGCNTAAA
GNGTAAAGCCNGGGGGGCCNAANGGAGNGNGCTAACTTACNTTAANTGNGNTGCNCNCNCGNCCNGCNTT
NCCNNNCGGGNAANCCGGNCNGGNCNGGGNCNCCNNCNNAAGGGGGNNN
