[The description below was written by a language model from this plasmid's Addgene catalogue record.]
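Description:
T4 Lysozyme K48-[A] WT* is a bacterial expression plasmid built on the pHS1403 backbone (about 5 kb without insert) that carries a variant of the bacteriophage T4 lysozyme gene (gene e). It is maintained as a high-copy plasmid in E. coli and selected with ampicillin. The record gives no feature table, so the specific origin of replication, the promoter driving expression, and any other regulatory elements of pHS1403 are not stated.

The insert is roughly 600 bp and was cloned as a BamHI–HindIII fragment, with both sites preserved. According to the depositor's comments, the BamHI site lies 27 bp from the start codon and the HindIII site 115 bp from the stop codon, so the fragment includes short flanking untranslated sequence around the coding region and can be excised or swapped as a cassette. No fusion tags or reporters are listed. The mutation is recorded as "K48-[A] WT*". This notation most plausibly indicates an alanine inserted after lysine 48, made in the "WT*" background, a designation conventionally used for the cysteine-free pseudo-wild-type T4 lysozyme. The record itself does not spell out either point, so both should be treated as interpretation. An alternative name, DH15 TA, is also given.

The intended use is not stated explicitly. A construct of this kind is suited to producing the mutant enzyme in E. coli for purification and for comparison with the parent protein, as in studies of how defined sequence changes affect protein structure, stability and folding.
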