Addgene plasmid #18340: T4 Lysozyme K48-[A] WT*
Depositing lab: Brian Matthews. Depositing organization: University of Oregon.
Backbone
  Vector backbone: pHS1403
  Backbone size w/o insert (bp): 5000
  Vector type: Bacterial Expression
Growth in bacteria
  Bacterial resistance: Ampicillin, 100 μg/mL
  Growth temperature: 37°C
  Growth strain: DH5alpha
  Copy number: High Copy
Gene/Insert
  Gene/Insert name: T4 Lysozyme (alt name: DH15 TA)
  Species: Bacteriophage T4
  Insert size (bp): 600
  Mutation: K48-[A] WT*
  GenBank ID: NP_049736
  Entrez Gene: e (a.k.a. T4p123)
  Cloning method: Restriction Enzyme; 5′ cloning site BamHI (not destroyed); 3′ cloning site HindIII (not destroyed)
  Sequencing primers: 5′ na; 3′ GGCGTATCACGAGGCCC
Terms and licenses: Academic/Nonprofit Terms; Industry Terms: Not Available to Industry
Depositor comments: The BamHI site is 27 bp from the ATG and the HindIII site is 115 bp from the stop.
How to cite: T4 Lysozyme K48-[A] WT* was a gift from Brian Matthews (Addgene plasmid # 18340 ; http://n2t.net/addgene:18340 ; RRID:Addgene_18340)
